>Addgene plasmid #186823 | pGL3-rev-erbα | addgene full sequence | sequence record 370031 | Addgene NGS Result
GGTACCGAGCTCTTACGCGTCTAGTCACCACTAACCTCAGGGTGAGGTCAGTTCTCCAATCACGTGAAGC
TCTCACGTTTGCTAGGTTTGCAGAAAGGGCCTTTTAGCTTTGATCTTCCACGGAGCAGTAAAGCTTGCCA
GGCCCTCCCCAGGAATTCACATGCCCTTGCCATACAAGGCTTTCCAAACACGCCACCCTGACTCTTCAGA
AAACCCCACCCCAGTCCACTTTCAGCTCCTCCCCGCTGCCAGCAAGCACTTTTGCAAAGCAGAAAAGGAA
TAGGCACACTCCACCTACATTGTCAGTAGACTACAAATCCCAACAATCCTGGCGGTGCGCAGGCGCACAG
ATCTCAACGTGCCGGCTGCTGGAAAAGTGTGTCACTGGGGCACGAGGCGCTCCCTGGAATCACATGGTAC
CTGCTCCAGTGCCGCGTGCGGCCCGGGAACCCTGGGCTGCTGGCGCCTGCGCAGAGCCCTCTGTCCCAGG
GAAAGGCTCGGGCAAAAGGCGGTTGAGATTGGCAGAGTGAAATATTACTGCTGAGGAAACGTAGCAGGGC
ACACGTCTCTCTTTGCGTCCTGGTGCCTCATTTCTCCATCACCTACTTACTTCCTGGTTGCCTCGAGATC
TGCGATCTAAGTAAGCTTGGCATTCCGGTACTGTTGGTAAAGCCACCATGGAAGACGCCAAAAACATAAA
GAAAGGCCCGGCGCCATTCTATCCGCTGGAAGATGGAACCGCTGGAGAGCAACTGCATAAGGCTATGAAG
AGATACGCCCTGGTTCCTGGAACAATTGCTTTTACAGATGCACATATCGAGGTGGACATCACTTACGCTG
AGTACTTCGAAATGTCCGTTCGGTTGGCAGAAGCTATGAAACGATATGGGCTGAATACAAATCACAGAAT
CGTCGTATGCAGTGAAAACTCTCTTCAATTCTTTATGCCGGTGTTGGGCGCGTTATTTATCGGAGTTGCA
GTTGCGCCCGCGAACGACATTTATAATGAACGTGAATTGCTCAACAGTATGGGCATTTCGCAGCCTACCG
TGGTGTTCGTTTCCAAAAAGGGGTTGCAAAAAATTTTGAACGTGCAAAAAAAGCTCCCAATCATCCAAAA
AATTATTATCATGGATTCTAAAACGGATTACCAGGGATTTCAGTCGATGTACACGTTCGTCACATCTCAT
CTACCTCCCGGTTTTAATGAATACGATTTTGTGCCAGAGTCCTTCGATAGGGACAAGACAATTGCACTGA
TCATGAACTCCTCTGGATCTACTGGTCTGCCTAAAGGTGTCGCTCTGCCTCATAGAACTGCCTGCGTGAG
ATTCTCGCATGCCAGAGATCCTATTTTTGGCAATCAAATCATTCCGGATACTGCGATTTTAAGTGTTGTT
CCATTCCATCACGGTTTTGGAATGTTTACTACACTCGGATATTTGATATGTGGATTTCGAGTCGTCTTAA
TGTATAGATTTGAAGAAGAGCTGTTTCTGAGGAGCCTTCAGGATTACAAGATTCAAAGTGCGCTGCTGGT
GCCAACCCTATTCTCCTTCTTCGCCAAAAGCACTCTGATTGACAAATACGATTTATCTAATTTACACGAA
ATTGCTTCTGGTGGCGCTCCCCTCTCTAAGGAAGTCGGGGAAGCGGTTGCCAAGAGGTTCCATCTGCCAG
GTATCAGGCAAGGATATGGGCTCACTGAGACTACATCAGCTATTCTGATTACACCCGAGGGGGATGATAA
ACCGGGCGCGGTCGGTAAAGTTGTTCCATTTTTTGAAGCGAAGGTTGTGGATCTGGATACCGGGAAAACG
CTGGGCGTTAATCAAAGAGGCGAACTGTGTGTGAGAGGTCCTATGATTATGTCCGGTTATGTAAACAATC
CGGAAGCGACCAACGCCTTGATTGACAAGGATGGATGGCTACATTCTGGAGACATAGCTTACTGGGACGA
AGACGAACACTTCTTCATCGTTGACCGCCTGAAGTCTCTGATTAAGTACAAAGGCTATCAGGTGGCTCCC
GCTGAATTGGAATCCATCTTGCTCCAACACCCCAACATCTTCGACGCAGGTGTCGCAGGTCTTCCCGACG
ATGACGCCGGTGAACTTCCCGCCGCCGTTGTTGTTTTGGAGCACGGAAAGACGATGACGGAAAAAGAGAT
CGTGGATTACGTCGCCAGTCAAGTAACAACCGCGAAAAAGTTGCGCGGAGGAGTTGTGTTTGTGGACGAA
GTACCGAAAGGTCTTACCGGAAAACTCGACGCAAGAAAAATCAGAGAGATCCTCATAAAGGCCAAGAAGG
GCGGAAAGATCGCCGTGTAATTCTAGAGTCGGGGCGGCCGGCCGCTTCGAGCAGACATGATAAGATACAT
TGATGAGTTTGGACAAACCACAACTAGAATGCAGTGAAAAAAATGCTTTATTTGTGAAATTTGTGATGCT
ATTGCTTTATTTGTAACCATTATAAGCTGCAATAAACAAGTTAACAACAACAATTGCATTCATTTTATGT
TTCAGGTTCAGGGGGAGGTGTGGGAGGTTTTTTAAAGCAAGTAAAACCTCTACAAATGTGGTAAAATCGA
TAAGGATCCGTCGACCGATGCCCTTGAGAGCCTTCAACCCAGTCAGCTCCTTCCGGTGGGCGCGGGGCAT
GACTATCGTCGCCGCACTTATGACTGTCTTCTTTATCATGCAACTCGTAGGACAGGTGCCGGCAGCGCTC
TTCCGCTTCCTCGCTCACTGACTCGCTGCGCTCGGTCGTTCGGCTGCGGCGAGCGGTATCAGCTCACTCA
AAGGCGGTAATACGGTTATCCACAGAATCAGGGGATAACGCAGGAAAGAACATGTGAGCAAAAGGCCAGC
AAAAGGCCAGGAACCGTAAAAAGGCCGCGTTGCTGGCGTTTTTCCATAGGCTCCGCCCCCCTGACGAGCA
TCACAAAAATCGACGCTCAAGTCAGAGGTGGCGAAACCCGACAGGACTATAAAGATACCAGGCGTTTCCC
CCTGGAAGCTCCCTCGTGCGCTCTCCTGTTCCGACCCTGCCGCTTACCGGATACCTGTCCGCCTTTCTCC
CTTCGGGAAGCGTGGCGCTTTCTCATAGCTCACGCTGTAGGTATCTCAGTTCGGTGTAGGTCGTTCGCTC
CAAGCTGGGCTGTGTGCACGAACCCCCCGTTCAGCCCGACCGCTGCGCCTTATCCGGTAACTATCGTCTT
GAGTCCAACCCGGTAAGACACGACTTATCGCCACTGGCAGCAGCCACTGGTAACAGGATTAGCAGAGCGA
GGTATGTAGGCGGTGCTACAGAGTTCTTGAAGTGGTGGCCTAACTACGGCTACACTAGAAGAACAGTATT
TGGTATCTGCGCTCTGCTGAAGCCAGTTACCTTCGGAAAAAGAGTTGGTAGCTCTTGATCCGGCAAACAA
ACCACCGCTGGTAGCGGTGGTTTTTTTGTTTGCAAGCAGCAGATTACGCGCAGAAAAAAAGGATCTCAAG
AAGATCCTTTGATCTTTTCTACGGGGTCTGACGCTCAGTGGAACGAAAACTCACGTTAAGGGATTTTGGT
CATGAGATTATCAAAAAGGATCTTCACCTAGATCCTTTTAAATTAAAAATGAAGTTTTAAATCAATCTAA
AGTATATATGAGTAAACTTGGTCTGACAGTTACCAATGCTTAATCAGTGAGGCACCTATCTCAGCGATCT
GTCTATTTCGTTCATCCATAGTTGCCTGACTCCCCGTCGTGTAGATAACTACGATACGGGAGGGCTTACC
ATCTGGCCCCAGTGCTGCAATGATACCGCGAGACCCACGCTCACCGGCTCCAGATTTATCAGCAATAAAC
CAGCCAGCCGGAAGGGCCGAGCGCAGAAGTGGTCCTGCAACTTTATCCGCCTCCATCCAGTCTATTAATT
GTTGCCGGGAAGCTAGAGTAAGTAGTTCGCCAGTTAATAGTTTGCGCAACGTTGTTGCCATTGCTACAGG
CATCGTGGTGTCACGCTCGTCGTTTGGTATGGCTTCATTCAGCTCCGGTTCCCAACGATCAAGGCGAGTT
ACATGATCCCCCATGTTGTGCAAAAAAGCGGTTAGCTCCTTCGGTCCTCCGATCGTTGTCAGAAGTAAGT
TGGCCGCAGTGTTATCACTCATGGTTATGGCAGCACTGCATAATTCTCTTACTGTCATGCCATCCGTAAG
ATGCTTTTCTGTGACTGGTGAGTACTCAACCAAGTCATTCTGAGAATAGTGTATGCGGCGACCGAGTTGC
TCTTGCCCGGCGTCAATACGGGATAATACCGCGCCACATAGCAGAACTTTAAAAGTGCTCATCATTGGAA
AACGTTCTTCGGGGCGAAAACTCTCAAGGATCTTACCGCTGTTGAGATCCAGTTCGATGTAACCCACTCG
TGCACCCAACTGATCTTCAGCATCTTTTACTTTCACCAGCGTTTCTGGGTGAGCAAAAACAGGAAGGCAA
AATGCCGCAAAAAAGGGAATAAGGGCGACACGGAAATGTTGAATACTCATACTCTTCCTTTTTCAATATT
ATTGAAGCATTTATCAGGGTTATTGTCTCATGAGCGGATACATATTTGAATGTATTTAGAAAAATAAACA
AATAGGGGTTCCGCGCACATTTCCCCGAAAAGTGCCACCTG
[124 nt withheld, positions 4662-4785]
C
[91 nt withheld, positions 4787-4877]
A
[49 nt withheld, positions 4879-4927]
CCTTTGACGTTGGAGTCCACGTTCTTT
[37 nt withheld, positions 4955-4991]
ACCCTATCTCGGTCTATTCTTTTGATTTATAAGGGATTTTGCCGATTTCGGCCTATTGGTTAAAAAATGA
GCTGATTTAACAAAAATTTAACGCGAATTTTAACAAAATATTAACGCTTACAATTTGCCATTCGCCATTC
AGGCTGCGCAACTGTTGGGAAGGGCGATCGGTGCGGGCCTCTTCGCTATTACGCCAGCCCAAGCTACCAT
GATAAGTAAGTAATATTAAGGTACGGGAGGTACTTGGAGCGGCCGCAATAAAATATCTTTATTTTCATTA
CATCTGTGTGTTGGTTTTTTGTGTGAATCGATAGTACTAACATACGCTCTCCATCAAAACAAAACGAAAC
AAAACAAACTAGCAAAATAGGCTGTCCCCAGTGCAAGTGCAGGTGCCAGAACATTTCTCTATCGATA
Features (pLannotate 1.2.2; 11 found; start..end, strand, type, name):
    678..2330    +  CDS            luciferase: firefly luciferase; luc+; enhanced luc+ version of the luciferase gene
   2371..2492    -  polyA_signal   SV40 poly(A) signal: SV40 polyadenylation signal
   2515..2583    -  CDS            large T antigen (fragment): large T antigen from SV40 (simian virus 40)
   2599..2731    +  CDS            TcR (fragment): tetracycline efflux protein; tet; confers resistance to tetracycline
   2911..3499    -  rep_origin     ori: high-copy-number ColE1/pMB1/pBR322/pUC origin of replication
   3670..4530    -  CDS            AmpR: β-lactamase; bla; confers resistance to ampicillin, carbenicillin, and related antibiotics
   4531..4635    -  promoter       AmpR promoter: bla
   4662..5090    +  rep_origin     f1 ori (sequence partly withheld): f1 bacteriophage origin of replication; arrow indicates direction of (+) strand synthesis
   5122..5189    -  CDS            lacZα (fragment): LacZα fragment of β-galactosidase; lacZ fragment
   5248..5296    +  polyA_signal   poly(A) signal: synthetic polyadenylation signal
   5310..5401    +  misc_feature   pause site: RNA polymerase II transcriptional pause signal from the human α2 globin gene
