[The description below was written by a language model from this plasmid's Addgene catalogue record and pLannotate feature annotations shown in this document.]
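Description:
pGL3-rev-erbα is a promoter-reporter plasmid built on the promoterless pGL3-Basic luciferase vector. A fragment of about 600 bp from the mouse rev-erbα promoter was inserted between the MluI and XhoI sites of the multiple cloning site, both of which are retained, giving a total size of 5,408 bp. The promoter fragment itself is not annotated in the feature table, but it would occupy the unannotated region directly upstream of the firefly luciferase (luc+) coding sequence, which is followed by the SV40 late polyadenylation signal. Because pGL3-Basic has no eukaryotic promoter or enhancer of its own, luciferase output after transfection into mammalian cells depends on the activity of the cloned rev-erbα sequence. A synthetic poly(A) signal and an RNA polymerase II transcriptional pause site from the human α2 globin gene sit upstream of the cloning region, where they limit read-through transcription from the backbone and so reduce background signal.

The plasmid is propagated in E. coli through a high-copy ColE1/pUC-type origin and selected with ampicillin via the bla gene and its promoter. An f1 origin allows single-stranded DNA production. The short large T antigen, TcR and lacZα fragments in the annotation are non-functional backbone remnants. The catalogue purpose calls the construct a fluorescent reporter, but the vector type and sequence show a bioluminescent luciferase readout and no fluorescent protein. Rev-erbα is a clock-controlled gene, and the associated publication concerns BMAL1 activation and circadian amplitude, so the construct serves to monitor rev-erbα promoter activity as a readout of circadian transcription.
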