Addgene plasmid #186823: pGL3-rev-erbα
Purpose: Fluorescent reporter for rev-erbα expression
Depositing lab: Hung-Chun Chang. Depositing organization: Center for Excellence in Brain Science and Intelligence Technology, Chinese Academy of Sciences. Publication: ISX-9 potentiates CaMKIIdelta-mediated BMAL1 activation to enhance circadian amplitude. Li H, Ou J, Li Y, Xu N, Li Q, Wu P, Peng C, Tang YC, Chang HC. Commun Biol. 2022 Jul 28;5(1):750. doi: 10.1038/s42003-022-03725-x. PubMed 35902736.
Backbone
  Vector backbone: pGL3-Basic
  Backbone manufacturer: Promega
  Backbone size w/o insert (bp): 4818
  Total vector size (bp): 5408
  Vector type: Luciferase
Growth in bacteria
  Bacterial resistance: Ampicillin, 100 μg/mL
  Growth temperature: 37°C
  Growth strain: DH5alpha
  Copy number: Unknown
Gene/Insert
  Gene/Insert name: rev-erbα promoter
  Species: M. musculus (mouse)
  Insert size (bp): 601
  Promoter: rev-erbα promoter
  Cloning method: Restriction Enzyme; 5′ cloning site MluI (not destroyed); 3′ cloning site XhoI (not destroyed)
  Sequencing primers: 5′ CTTACGCGTCTAGTCACCACTAACCTCAG; 3′ GATCTCGAGGCAACCAGGAAGTAAGTAGG
Terms and licenses: Academic/Nonprofit Terms; Industry Terms: Not Available to Industry
How to cite: pGL3-rev-erbα was a gift from Hung-Chun Chang (Addgene plasmid # 186823 ; http://n2t.net/addgene:186823 ; RRID:Addgene_186823)
